>Addgene plasmid #166683 | GFP-MIOX only | addgene full sequence | sequence record 329938 | Addgene NGS Result
CTAGTAGGACTATTTGCAAAGGGAAGGGATGCTAAGGTAGAGGGTGAACGTTACAGAAAAGCAGGCTGGG
AAGCATATTTGAGAAGATGCGGCCAGCAAAACTAAAAAACTGTATTATAAGTAAATGCATGTATACTAAA
CTCACAAATTAGAGCTTCAATTTAATTATATCAGTTATTACCCGGGAATCTCGGTCGTAATGATTTAAAT
GCATGCAAGCTTGGCGTAATCATGGTCATAGCTGTTTCCTGTGTGAAATTGTTATCCGCTCACAATTCCA
CACAACATACGAGCCGGAAGCATAAAGTGTAAAGCCTGGGGTGCCTAATGAGTGAGCTAACTCACATTAA
TTGCGTTGCGCTCACTGCCCGCTTTCCAGTCGGGAAACCTGTCGTGCCAGCTGCATTAATGAATCGGCCA
ACGCGCGGGGAGAGGCGGTTTGCGTATTGGGCGCTCTTCCGCTTCCTCGCTCACTGACTCGCTGCGCTCG
GTCGTTCGGCTGCGGCGAGCGGTATCAGCTCACTCAAAGGCGGTAATACGGTTATCCACAGAATCAGGGG
ATAACGCAGGAAAGAACATGTGAGCAAAAGGCCAGCAAAAGGCCAGGAACCGTAAAAAGGCCGCGTTGCT
GGCGTTTTTCCATAGGCTCCGCCCCCCTGACGAGCATCACAAAAATCGACGCTCAAGTCAGAGGTGGCGA
AACCCGACAGGACTATAAAGATACCAGGCGTTTCCCCCTGGAAGCTCCCTCGTGCGCTCTCCTGTTCCGA
CCCTGCCGCTTACCGGATACCTGTCCGCCTTTCTCCCTTCGGGAAGCGTGGCGCTTTCTCATAGCTCACG
CTGTAGGTATCTCAGTTCGGTGTAGGTCGTTCGCTCCAAGCTGGGCTGTGTGCACGAACCCCCCGTTCAG
CCCGACCGCTGCGCCTTATCCGGTAACTATCGTCTTGAGTCCAACCCGGTAAGACACGACTTATCGCCAC
TGGCAGCAGCCACTGGTAACAGGATTAGCAGAGCGAGGTATGTAGGCGGTGCTACAGAGTTCTTGAAGTG
GTGGCCTAACTACGGCTACACTAGAAGAACAGTATTTGGTATCTGCGCTCTGCTGAAGCCAGTTACCTTC
GGAAAAAGAGTTGGTAGCTCTTGATCCGGCAAACAAACCACCGCTGGTAGCGGTGGTTTTTTTGTTTGCA
AGCAGCAGATTACGCGCAGAAAAAAAGGATCTCAAGAAGATCCTTTGATCTTTTCTACGGGGTCTGACGC
TCAGTGGAACGAAAACTCACGTTAAGGGATTTTGGTCATGAGATTATCAAAAAGGATCTTCACCTAGATC
CTTTTAAATTAAAAATGAAGTTTTAAATCAATCTAAAGTATATATGAGTAAACTTGGTCTGACAGTTACC
AATGCTTAATCAGTGAGGCACCTATCTCAGCGATCTGTCTATTTCGTTCATCCATAGTTGCCTGACTCCC
CGTCGTGTAGATAACTACGATACGGGAGGGCTTACCATCTGGCCCCAGTGCTGCAATGATACCGCGAGAC
CCACGCTCACCGGCTCCAGATTTATCAGCAATAAACCAGCCAGCCGGAAGGGCCGAGCGCAGAAGTGGTC
CTGCAACTTTATCCGCCTCCATCCAGTCTATTAATTGTTGCCGGGAAGCTAGAGTAAGTAGTTCGCCAGT
TAATAGTTTGCGCAACGTTGTTGCCATTGCTACAGGCATCGTGGTGTCACGCTCGTCGTTTGGTATGGCT
TCATTCAGCTCCGGTTCCCAACGATCAAGGCGAGTTACATGATCCCCCATGTTGTGCAAAAAAGCGGTTA
GCTCCTTCGGTCCTCCGATCGTTGTCAGAAGTAAGTTGGCCGCAGTGTTATCACTCATGGTTATGGCAGC
ACTGCATAATTCTCTTACTGTCATGCCATCCGTAAGATGCTTTTCTGTGACTGGTGAGTACTCAACCAAG
TCATTCTGAGAATAGTGTATGCGGCGACCGAGTTGCTCTTGCCCGGCGTCAATACGGGATAATACCGCGC
CACATAGCAGAACTTTAAAAGTGCTCATCATTGGAAAACGTTCTTCGGGGCGAAAACTCTCAAGGATCTT
ACCGCTGTTGAGATCCAGTTCGATGTAACCCACTCGTGCACCCAACTGATCTTCAGCATCTTTTACTTTC
ACCAGCGTTTCTGGGTGAGCAAAAACAGGAAGGCAAAATGCCGCAAAAAAGGGAATAAGGGCGACACGGA
AATGTTGAATACTCATACTCTTCCTTTTTCAATATTATTGAAGCATTTATCAGGGTTATTGTCTCATGAG
CGGATACATATTTGAATGTATTTAGAAAAATAAACAAATAGGGGTTCCGCGCACATTTCCCCGAAAAGTG
CCACCTGACGTCTAAGAAACCATTATTATCATGACATTAACCTATAAAAATAGGCGTATCACGAGGCCCT
TTCGTCTCGCGCGTTTCGGTGATGACGGTGAAAACCTCTGACACATGCAGCTCCCGGAGACGGTCACAGC
TTGTCTGTAAGCGGATGCCGGGAGCAGACAAGCCCGTCAGGGCGCGTCAGCGGGTGTTGGCGGGTGTCGG
GGCTGGCTTAACTATGCGGCATCAGAGCAGATTGTACTGAGAGTGCACCATATGCGGTGTGAAATACCGC
ACAGATGCGTAAGGAGAAAATACCGCATCAGGCGCCATTCGCCATTCAGGCTGCGCAACTGTTGGGAAGG
GCGATCGGTGCGGGCCTCTTCGCTATTACGCCAGCTGGCGAAAGGGGGATGTGCTGCAAGGCGATTAAGT
TGGGTAACGCCAGGGTTTTCCCAGTCACGACGTTGTAAAACGACGGCCAGTGAATTCATTTAAATTTTTT
TGATTCGGTAATCTCCGAACAGAAGGAAGAACGAAGGAAGGAGCACAGACTTAGATTGGTATATATACGC
ATATGTAGTGTTGAAGAAACATGAAATTGCCCAGTATTCTTAACCCAACTGCACAGAACAAAAACCTGCA
GGAAACGAAGATAAAACATGTCCACAAAATCATATACCAGTAGAGCTGAGACTCATGCAAGTCCGGTTGC
ATCGAAACTTTTACGTTTAATGGATGAAAAGAAGACCAATTTGTGTGCTTCTCTTGACGTTCGTTCGACT
GATGAGCTATTGAAACTTGTTGAAACGTTGGGTCCATACATTTGCCTTTTGAAAACACACGTTGATATCT
TGGATGATTTCAGTTATGAGGGTACTGTCGTTCCATTGAAAGCATTGGCAGAGAAATACAAGTTCTTGAT
ATTTGAGGACAGAAAATTCGCCGATATCGGTAACACAGTCAAATTACAATATACATCGGGCGTTTACCGT
ATCGCAGAATGGTCTGATATCACCAACGCCCACGGGGTTACTGGTGCTGGTATTGTTGCTGGCTTGAAAC
AAGGTGCGCAAGAGGTCACCAAAGAACCAAGGGGATTATTGATGCTTGCTGAATTGTCTTCCAAGGGTTC
TCTAGCACACGGTGAATATACTAAGGGTACCGTTGATATTGCAAAGAGTGATAAAGATTTCGTTATTGGG
TTCATTGCTCAGAACGATATGGGAGGAAGAGAAGAAGGGTTTGATTGGCTAATCATGACCCCAGGTGTAG
GTTTAGACGACAAAGGCGATGCATTGGGTCAGCAGTACAGAACCGTCGACGAAGTTGTAAGTGGTGGATC
AGATATCATCATTGTTGGCAGAGGACTTTTCGCCAAGGGTAGAGATCCTAAGGTTGAAGGTGAAAGATAC
AGAAATGCTGGATGGGAAGCGTACCAAAAGAGAATCAGCGCTCCCCATTAATTATACAGGAAACTTAATA
GAACAAATCACATATTTAATCTAATAGCCACCTGCATTGGCACGGTGCAACACTACTTCAACTTCATCTT
ACAAAAAGATCACGTGATCTGTTGTATTGGGATCTCTAGAGTAACAATATCATGAGACCTTTTATAGAAG
TGGCGCCAAAACTAAATGTATTTGAAAATACAAAAAACGCACAGGTTTCTTTATATATGTATATATATAT
ATATATATATAAAACTGTACATATACTGTTTAAATTAATCTATCTCGAGTCACCAGCTCAGGGTGCCCGG
GCAGTACTTGTCAATCAGCCCTTGATAGTAGGGACGCAGGCTCTCCACATCCGGTAGGTCAGGGCACTTC
GTGTACAGATCAAACTTGTTGAACTCTTGCACCCAGGGCAGCATATCCAGGTCCTGCTGGCTGCACAGCT
GACGGTAGTCACCGCCGGTGTGCCACGGATAGAAGGAGTGGAAACGGATCATGTAGAAGGCCTCTGAAGG
CAGGGAGAACTTGTTGAACTTCATCATCTGGTATAGGTACTCATCATGGCCCCAGGACATAAGGACGTTC
TCTAGTCCACAGTGAGGCTGGTACATGCCCAGTTCTGTGCTGTAACGAGGATCCTGCAGGTCAGGATTGT
CCTGGAAAGTAGAGTCACAGAACACCACAGAGGCCTGGGGACGGCAGCCCACGGGGAACGTGTCTCCAAC
AACAGCCCACTGAGGTTCCCCCCACAGAGCCATAATTTTCCCCAGATCGTGCAAAAGTCCGACCAGGTGG
AACCAGTCCTTGTCCGGGTGGGCTTTACGGATGCCCTCCGCGGTCTGGAACGCGTGGAAGGAGTTGGGGA
AATCTACGTCTGGGTCAGATTCGTCCACCAGATCATCCAGCATGCCCACAGCCTCCATGATGGTCATCTT
CTTGTAAGAGAAGCCTCCATACTGGATACGCTTCCTGCTGACGAAGTCCACAGTCTGGTGAGTGTGCATC
AGCTTGTATGTGGTAAAGACACGATCCAGCAACGGGCCTGAAGTATAGTTACGGAAGCTGTCCTTGCTTT
TGGCCATCTCTGGGTCCACATCGGGACGATAGACCAGGGAAGGATCTGGACCAACATCGACCTTCATGAG
CTCAGCACCACCAGTACCTCCTCCACCAGCAGATCTTTTGTACAATTCATCCATACCATGGGTAATACCA
GCAGCAGTAACAAATTCTAACAAGACCATGTGGTCTCTCTTTTCGTTTGGATCTTTGGATAAGGCAGATT
GAGTGGATAAGTAATGGTTGTCTGGTAACAAGACTGGACCATCACCAATTGGAGTATTTTGTTGATAATG
GTCAGCTAATTGAACAGAACCATCTTCAATGTTGTGTCTAATTTTGAAGTTAACTTTGATACCATTCTTT
TGTTTGTCAGCCATGATGTAAACATTGTGAGAGTTATAGTTGTATTCCAATTTGTGACCTAAAATGTTAC
CATCTTCTTTAAAATCAATACCTTTTAATTCGATTCTATTAACTAAGGTATCACCTTCAAACTTGACTTC
AGCTCTGGTCTTGTAGTTACCGTCATCTTTGAAAAAAATAGTTCTTTCTTGAACATAACCTTCTGGCATG
GCAGACTTGAAAAAGTCATGTTGTTTCATATGATCTGGGTATCTCGCAAAACATTGAACACCATAACCGA
AAGTAGTGACTAAGGTTGGCCATGGAACTGGCAATTTACCAGTAGTACAAATAAATTTTAAGGTCAATTT
ACCGTAAGTAGCATCACCTTCACCTTCACCGGAGACAGAAAATTTGTGACCATTAACATCACCATCTAAT
TCAACCAAAATTGGGACAACACCAGTGAATAATTCTTCACCTTTAGAGGATCCCATTTTATCGATTTATA
TTGAATTTTCAAAAATTCTTACTTTTTTTTTTGGATGGACGCAAAGAAGTTTAATAATCATATTACATGG
CAATACCACCATATACATATCCATATCTAATCTTACTTATATGTTGTGGAAATGTAAAGAGCCCCATTAT
CTTAGCCTAAAAAAACCTTCTCTTTGGAACTTTCAGTAATACGCTTAACTGCTCATTGCTATATTGAAGT
ACGGATTAGAAGCCGCCGAGCGGGCGACAGCCCTCCGACGGAAGACTCTCCTCCGTGCGTCCTGGTCTTC
ACCGGTCGCGTTCCTGAAACGCAGATGTGCCTCGCGCCGCACTGCTCCGAACAATAAAGATTCTACAATA
CTAGCTTTTATGGTTATGAAGAGGAAAAATTGGCAGTAACCTGGCCCCACAAACCTTCAAATCAACGAAT
CAAATTAACAACCATAGGATAATAATGCGATTAGTTTTTTAGCCTTATTTCTGGGGTAATTAATCAGCGA
AGCGATGATTTTTGATCTATTAACAGATATATAAATGCAAAAGCTGCATAACCACTTTAACTAATACTTT
CAACATTTTCGGTTTGTATTACTTCTTATTCAAATGTCATAAAAGTATCAACAAAAAATTGTTAATATAC
CTCTATACTTTAACGTCAAGGAGAAAAAACTATAA
Features (pLannotate 1.2.2; 16 found; start..end, strand, type, name):
      6..105     +  CDS            URA3 (fragment): orotidine-5'-phosphate decarboxylase, required for uracil biosynthesis; S. cerevisiae URA3; yeast auxotrophic marker, counterselectable with 5-fluoroorotic acid (5-FOA)
    259..275     -  protein_bind   lac operator: The lac repressor binds to the lac operator to inhibit transcription in E. coli. This inhibition can be relieved by adding lactose or isopropyl-β-D-thiogalactopyranoside (IPTG). lac repressor encoded by lacI
    283..313     -  promoter       lac promoter: promoter for the E. coli lac operon
    328..349     -  protein_bind   CAP binding site: CAP binding activates transcription in the presence of cAMP. E. coli catabolite activator protein
    362..454     -  CDS            lacI (fragment): lac repressor; lacI; The lac repressor binds to the lac operator to inhibit transcription in E. coli. This inhibition can be relieved by adding lactose or isopropyl-β-D-thiogalactopyranoside (IPTG).
    637..1225    -  rep_origin     ori: high-copy-number ColE1/pMB1/pBR322/pUC origin of replication
   1396..2256    -  CDS            AmpR: β-lactamase; bla; confers resistance to ampicillin, carbenicillin, and related antibiotics
   2257..2361    -  promoter       AmpR promoter: bla
   2456..2491    +  CDS            rop (fragment): Rop protein, which maintains plasmids at low copy number; rop
   2593..2692    +  misc_feature   bom (fragment): basis of mobility region from pBR322
   2698..2855    -  CDS            lacZα (fragment): LacZα fragment of β-galactosidase; lacZ fragment
   2862..3025    +  promoter       URA3 promoter (fragment): S. cerevisiae URA3
   3028..3813    +  CDS            URA3: PYRF_YEAST - Experimental evidence at protein level: Swiss-Prot protein existence level 1. From Saccharomyces cerevisiae (strain ATCC 204508 / S288c) (Baker's yeast).
   4113..4967    -  CDS            Miox: MIOX_MOUSE - Also known as Aldrl6, Rsor. Experimental evidence at protein level: Swiss-Prot protein existence level 1. From Mus musculus (Mouse).
   5007..5717    -  CDS            GFPmut3: GFPmut3 is a basic (constitutively fluorescent) green fluorescent protein published in 1996, derived from Aequorea victoria. It is reported to be a very rapidly-maturing weak dimer.
   5747..6400    +  promoter       GAL1,10 promoter: GAL1 and GAL10 genes of S. cerevisiae; divergent inducible promoter, regulated by Gal4
