[The description below was written by a language model from this plasmid's Addgene catalogue record and pLannotate feature annotations shown in this document.]
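Description:
GFP-MIOX only is a yeast integrative expression plasmid built on the pILGFPB5A backbone for producing mouse myo-inositol oxygenase (MIOX) fused to GFP in Saccharomyces cerevisiae. In E. coli it is maintained as a high-copy plasmid through a ColE1/pUC-type origin and selected with ampicillin via the bla gene and its promoter. The feature table also picks up remnants of common cloning vectors (lac promoter/operator, CAP site, and fragments of lacI, lacZα, rop and bom), which appear to be backbone carry-over rather than functional parts. No yeast replication origin or centromere is annotated, consistent with the stated integrative design. The record does not specify the chromosomal target locus, although short URA3-related fragments (a URA3 coding fragment and a URA3 promoter fragment) flank the bacterial portion.

The payload is a roughly 1.6 kb fusion annotated as yEGFP-mmMIOX. A GFP coding sequence (matched by the annotation tool to GFPmut3, the basis of yeast-enhanced GFP) lies directly upstream of the mouse Miox coding sequence on the same strand, giving an N-terminal GFP tag. The fusion sits next to the divergent GAL1,10 promoter region and is read from its GAL10 side, so expression is Gal4-regulated and galactose-responsive. No terminator is annotated. Yeast transformants are selected by uracil prototrophy. The catalogue describes the marker as Kluyveromyces lactis URA3, whereas the automated annotation matched it to the S. cerevisiae orthologue.

The construct comes from work on self-assembling nanocompartments for organising metabolic pathways in yeast. The "only" in its name suggests it expresses the fluorescent enzyme without other components, though the record does not state this.
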