Addgene plasmid #166683: GFP-MIOX only
Purpose: Yeast integrative plasmid for expressing mouse myo-inositol oxygenase fused to GFP (GAL10 promoter). Contains uracil auxotrophic marker (K. lactis URA3).
Depositing lab: Claudia Vickers. Depositing organization: University of Queensland. Publication: Artificial Self-assembling Nanocompartment for Organizing Metabolic Pathways in Yeast. Cheah LC, Stark T, Adamson LSR, Abidin RS, Lau YH, Sainsbury F, Vickers CE. ACS Synth Biol. 2021 Dec 17;10(12):3251-3263. doi: 10.1021/acssynbio.1c00045. Epub 2021 Sep 30. PubMed 34591448.
Backbone
  Vector backbone: pILGFPB5A
  Vector type: Yeast Expression, Synthetic Biology
  Selectable markers: URA3
Growth in bacteria
  Bacterial resistance: Ampicillin, 100 μg/mL
  Growth temperature: 37°C
  Growth strain: DH5alpha
  Copy number: High Copy
Gene/Insert
  Gene/Insert name: GFP-MIOX (alt name: yEGFP-mmMIOX)
  Species: M. musculus (mouse), S. cerevisiae (budding yeast), Synthetic
  Insert size (bp): 1617
  Promoter: GAL10
  Cloning method: Gibson Cloning
  Sequencing primers: 5′ GTGGTAATGCCATGTAATATGATTATTAAAC; 3′ GCATTGGCACGGTGCAACAC
Terms and licenses: Academic/Nonprofit Terms; Industry Terms: Not Available to Industry
Depositor comments: Please visit https://www.biorxiv.org/content/10.1101/2021.01.30.428974v1 for BioRxiv preprint
How to cite: GFP-MIOX only was a gift from Claudia Vickers (Addgene plasmid # 166683 ; http://n2t.net/addgene:166683 ; RRID:Addgene_166683)
